>Addgene plasmid #181818 | pBEL2308 | addgene full sequence | sequence record 356906 | Addgene NGS Result
AACCGTATTACCGCCTTTGAGTGAGCTGATACCGCTCGCCGCAGCCGAACGACCGAGCGCAGCGAGTCAG
TGAGCGAGGAAGCGGAAGAGCGCCTGATGCGGTATTTTCTCCTTACGCATCTGTGCGGTATTTCACACCG
CAATGGTGCACTCTCAGTACAATCTGCTCTGATGCCGCATAGTTAAGCCAGTATACACTCCGCTATCGCT
ACGTGACTGGGTCATGGCTGCGCCCCGACACCCGCCAACACCCGCTGACGCGCCCTGACGGGCTTGTCTG
CTCCCGGCATCCGCTTACAGACAAGCTGTGACCGTCTCCGGGAGCTGCATGTGTCAGAGGTTTTCACCGT
CATCACCGAAACGCGCGAGGCAGCTGCGGTAAAGCTCATCAGCGTGGTCGTGAAGCGATTCACAGATGTC
TGCCTGTTCATCCGCGTCCAGCTCGTTGAGTTTCTCCAGAAGCGTTAATGTCTGGCTTCTGATAAAGCGG
GCCATGTTAAGGGCGGTTTTTTCCTGTTTGGTCACTGATGCCTCCGTGTAAGGGGGATTTCTGTTCATGG
GGGTAATGATACCGATGAAACGAGAGAGGATGCTCACGATACGGGTTACTGATGATGAACATGCCCGGTT
ACTGGAACGTTGTGAGGGTAAACAACTGGCGGTATGGATGCGGCGGGACCAGAGAAAAATCACTCAGGGT
CAATGCCAGCGCTTCGTTAATACAGATGTAGGTGTTCCACAGGGTAGCCAGCAGCATCCTGCGATGCAGA
TCCGGAACATAATGGTGCAGGGCGCTGACTTCCGCGTTTCCAGACTTTACGAAACACGGAAACCGAAGAC
CATTCATGTTGTTGCTCAGGTCGCAGACGTTTTGCAGCAGCAGTCGCTTCACGTTCGCTCGCGTATCGGT
GATTCATTCTGCTAACCAGTAAGGCAACCCCGCCAGCCTAGCCGGGTCCTCAACGACAGGAGCACGATCA
TGCGCACCCGTGGGGCCGCCATGCCGGCGATAATGGCCTGCTTCTCGCCGAAACGTTTGGTGGCGGGACC
AGTGACGAAGGCTTGAGCGAGGGCGTGCAAGATTCCGAATACCGCAAGCGACAGGCCGATCATCGTCGCG
CTCCAGCGAAAGCGGTCCTCGCCGAAAATGACCCAGAGCGCTGCCGGCACCTGTCCTACGAGTTGCATGA
TAAAGAAGACAGTCATAAGTGCGGCGACGATAGTCATGCCCCGCGCCCACCGGAAGGAGCTGACTGGGTT
GAAGGCTCTCAAGGGCATCGGTCGAGATCCCGGTGCCTAATGAGTGAGCTAACTTACATTAATTGCGTTG
CGCTCACTGCCCGCTTTCCAGTCGGGAAACCTGTCGTGCCAGCTGCATTAATGAATCGGCCAACGCGCGG
GGAGAGGCGGTTTGCGTATTGGGCGCCAGGGTGGTTTTTCTTTTCACCAGTGAGACGGGCAACAGCTGAT
TGCCCTTCACCGCCTGGCCCTGAGAGAGTTGCAGCAAGCGGTCCACGCTGGTTTGCCCCAGCAGGCGAAA
ATCCTGTTTGATGGTGGTTAACGGCGGGATATAACATGAGCTGTCTTCGGTATCGTCGTATCCCACTACC
GAGATATCCGCACCAACGCGCAGCCCGGACTCGGTAATGGCGCGCATTGCGCCCAGCGCCATCTGATCGT
TGGCAACCAGCATCGCAGTGGGAACGATGCCCTCATTCAGCATTTGCATGGTTTGTTGAAAACCGGACAT
GGCACTCCAGTCGCCTTCCCGTTCCGCTATCGGCTGAATTTGATTGCGAGTGAGATATTTATGCCAGCCA
GCCAGACGCAGACGCGCCGAGACAGAACTTAATGGGCCCGCTAACAGCGCGATTTGCTGGTGACCCAATG
CGACCAGATGCTCCACGCCCAGTCGCGTACCGTCTTCATGGGAGAAAATAATACTGTTGATGGGTGTCTG
GTCAGAGACATCAAGAAATAACGCCGGAACATTAGTGCAGGCAGCTTCCACAGCAATGGCATCCTGGTCA
TCCAGCGGATAGTTAATGATCAGCCCACTGACGCGTTGCGCGAGAAGATTGTGCACCGCCGCTTTACAGG
CTTCGACGCCGCTTCGTTCTACCATCGACACCACCACGCTGGCACCCAGTTGATCGGCGCGAGATTTAAT
CGCCGCGACAATTTGCGACGGCGCGTGCAGGGCCAGACTGGAGGTGGCAACGCCAATCAGCAACGACTGT
TTGCCCGCCAGTTGTTGTGCCACGCGGTTGGGAATGTAATTCAGCTCCGCCATCGCCGCTTCCACTTTTT
CCCGCGTTTTCGCAGAAACGTGGCTGGCCTGGTTCACCACGCGGGAAACGGTCTGATAAGAGACACCGGC
ATACTCTGCGACATCGTATAACGTTACTGGTTTCACATTCACCACCCTGAATTGACTCTCTTCCGGGCGC
TATCATGCCATACCGCGAAAGGTTTTGCGCCATTCGATGGTGTCCGGGATCTCGACGCTCTCCCTTATGC
GACTCCTGCATTAGGAAGCAGCCCAGTAGTAGGTTGAGGCCGTTGAGCACCGCCGCCGCAAGGAATGGTG
CATGCAAGGAGATGGCGCCCAACAGTCCCCCGGCCACGGGGCCTGCCACCATACCCACGCCGAAACAAGC
GCTCATGAGCCCGAAGTGGCGAGCCCGATCTTCCCCATCGGTGATGTCGGCGATATAGGCGCCAGCAACC
GCACCTGTGGCGCCGGTGATGCCGGCCACGATGCGTCCGGCGTAGAGGATCGAGATCTCGATCCCGCGAA
ATTAATACGACTCACTATAGGGGAATTGTGAGCGGATAACAATTCCCCTCTAGAAATAATTTTGTTTAAC
TTTGGCCCAGGCGGCCAGGAGGGTCTCACATGCAGGACCGGGGTAATACCGTCACCATCGACTTTATGTC
GGCGGATGGTATTGTTCCAGGCCGTACGCCTGTTCGTTATCAGGGCGTTGAAGTCGGAACAGTGCAGGAT
ATCAGCCTCAGCGACGATCTTCGTAAGATTGAAGTCAAGGTCAGCATCAAGTCCGATATGAAAGATGCGC
TGCGCGAAGAGACTCAGTTCTGGCTGGTGACGCCAAAAGCATCGTTGGCAGGTGTCTCCGGGCTGGACGC
CCTCGTCGGTGGGAACTATATCGGCATGATGCCGGGTAAAGGTAAAGAGCAGGATCACTTTGTCGCACTC
GATACCCAACCGAAATATCGGCTGGACAATGGCGATCTGATGATCCACCTGCAAGCCCCCGATCTCGGTT
CGCTGAACAGCGGTTCATTGGTCTATTTCCGCAAGATCCCGGTGGGAAAAGTCTACGACTATGCCATCAA
TCCCAACAAGCAAGGCGTGGTGATTGATGTCCTGATCGAGCGGCGTTTTACCGATCTGGTGAAAAAAGGT
AGCCGTTTCTGGAACGTTTCCGGCGTTGATGCCAACGTCAGTATCAGTGGCGCGAAGGTGAAACTGGAAA
GCCTGGCGGCACTGGTTAACGGTGCGATTGCCTTCGATTCACCAGAAGAGTCGAAACCTGCCGAGGCGGA
AGATACCTTTGGTCTGTATGAAGATCTGGCCCACAGCCAGCGTGGCGTAATAATAAAACTGGAACTGCCG
AGTGGGGCCGGATTAACCGCCGACTCGACGCCGTTAATGTATCAGGGGCTGGAAGTCGGACAGCTGACTA
AACTGGATTTAAATCCTGGTGGTAAAGTCACAGGGGAAATGACCGTTGATCCCAGCGTCGTTACCCTGCT
TCGTGAAAATACCCGCATCGAATTACGCAACCCGAAATTATCCCTTAGCGATGCTAATCTCAGCGCCCTG
CTGACCGGCAAAACCTTCGAGCTGGTGCCCGGCGATGGCGAGCCACGCAAAGAGTTCGTTGTTGTGCCAG
GCGAAAAAGCACTGCTGCATGAACCTGATACCGTGAGTTTGAGTGCAGAGACGCTGCCGGATGTGCAGGC
AGGATCGGTAGTGCTGTACCGTAAATTTGAAGTTGGTGAAGTGATTACCGTGCGTCCGCGAGCTAACGCG
TTTGATATCGATCTGCATATTAAGCCGGAGTATCGCAACCTTCTGACCAGCAATAGCGTGTTCTGGGCAG
AAGGCGGGGCGAAAGTTCAGCTGAATGGTAGTGGTCTGACCGTACAGGCATCCCCGCTCTCCAGAGCATT
AAAGGGAGCCATTAGCTTCGACAACCTCAGCGGTGCCAGCGCCAGTCAGCGTAAAGGCGATAAGCGTATT
CTGTATGCTTCCGAAACAGCGGCCCGTGCGGTTGGCGGGCAGATTACGCTTCACGCTTTCGATGCCGGAA
AACTGGCGGTCGGGATGCCAATTCGCTATCTCGGTATTGATATCGGGCAAATCCAGACGCTGGATCTGAT
TACCGCACGCAATGAAGTACAGGCAAAGGCGGTACTTTACCCGGAATATGTCCAGACCTTTGCTCGCGGT
GGTACGCGCTTCTCAGTGGTCACACCGCAAATTTCGGCAGCTGGCGTTGAGCATCTTGATACTATCCTCC
AGCCGTATATCAACGTCGAACCAGGCCGGGGCAATCCTCGCCGCGACTTTGAATTACAAGAGGCCACCAT
TACTGATTCGCGTTACCTGGATGGCTTAAGCATTATTGTTGAAGCGCCGGAAGCCGGTTCGTTAGGCATC
GGTACGCCTGTGCTGTTCCGTGGTCTGGAAGTCGGTACGGTTACAGGAATGACGCTGGGGACATTGTCAG
ATCGCGTGATGATTGCGATGCGCATCAGTAAACGCTATCAACACCTGGTGCGTAACAATTCCGTGTTCTG
GTTGGCATCGGGTTACAGTCTGGACTTTGGTCTGACGGGCGGCGTAGTGAAAACCGGCACCTTTAACCAG
TTTATCCGTGGCGGCATCGCCTTCGCCACGCCTCCGGGTACGCCACTGGCACCGAAAGCCCAGGAAGGCA
AACACTTCCTGTTGCAGGAAAGTGAACCGAAAGAGTGGCGTGAATGGGGAACTGCGCTTCCCAAAGGCGA
GACCCATCACCACCATCACCATTAAGGCCAGGCCGGCCGATCCGGCTGCTAACAAAGCCCGAAAGGAAGC
TGAGTTGGCTGCTGCCACCGCTGAGCAATAACTAGCATAACCCCTTGGGGCCTCTAAACGGGTCTTGAGG
GGTTTTTTGCTGAAAGGAGGAACTATATCCGGATTGGCGAATGGG
[124 nt withheld, positions 5226-5349]
C
[91 nt withheld, positions 5351-5441]
A
[49 nt withheld, positions 5443-5491]
CCTTTGACGTTGGAGTCCACGTTCTTT
[37 nt withheld, positions 5519-5555]
ACCCTATCTCGGTCTATTCTTTTGATTTATAAGGGATTTTGCCGATTTCGGCCTATTGGTTAAAAAATGA
GCTGATTTAACAAAAATTTAACGCGAATTTTAACAAAATATTAACGCTTACAATTTAGGTGGCACTTTTC
GGGGAACGACGACCTGCAGCCAAGCTAGCTTGGCTGGACGTAAACTCCTCTTCAGACCTAATAACTTCGT
ATAGCATACATTATACGAAGTTATATTAAGGGTTATTGAATATGATCGGAATTGGGCTGCAGGAATTCGA
TAGCTTGGCTGCAGGTCGACCTCGAGGATGTGCGCGGAACCCCTATTTGTTTATTTTTCTAAATACATTC
AAATATGTATCCGCTCATGAGACAATAACCCTGATAAATGCTTCAATAATATTGAAAAAGGAAGAGTATG
AGTATTCAACATTTCCGTGTCGCCCTTATTCCCTTTTTTGCGGCATTTTGCCTTCCTGTTTTTGCTCACC
CAGAAACGCTGGTGAAAGTAAAAGATGCTGAAGATCAGTTGGGTGCACGAGTGGGTTACATCGAACTGGA
TCTCAACAGCGGTAAGATCCTTGAGAGTTTTCGCCCCGAAGAACGTTTTCCAATGATGAGCACTTTTAAA
GTTCTGCTATGTGGCGCGGTATTATCCCGTATTGACGCCGGGCAAGAGCAACTCGGTCGCCGCATACACT
ATTCTCAGAATGACTTGGTTGAGTACTCACCAGTCACAGAAAAGCATCTTACGGATGGCATGACAGTAAG
AGAATTATGCAGTGCTGCCATAACCATGAGTGATAACACTGCGGCCAACTTACTTCTGACAACGATCGGA
GGACCGAAGGAGCTAACCGCTTTTTTGCACAACATGGGGGATCATGTAACTCGCCTTGATCGTTGGGAAC
CGGAGCTGAATGAAGCCATACCAAACGACGAGCGTGACACCACGATGCCTGCAGCAATGGCAACAACGTT
GCGCAAACTATTAACTGGCGAACTACTTACTCTAGCTTCCCGGCAACAATTAATAGACTGGATGGAGGCG
GATAAAGTTGCAGGACCACTTCTGCGCTCGGCCCTTCCGGCTGGCTGGTTTATTGCTGATAAATCTGGAG
CCGGTGAGCGTGGCTCTCGCGGTATCATTGCAGCACTGGGGCCAGATGGTAAGCCCTCCCGTATCGTAGT
TATCTACACGACGGGGAGTCAGGCAACTATGGATGAACGAAATAGACAGATCGCTGAGATAGGTGCCTCA
CTGATTAAGCATTGGTAACTGTCAGACCAAGTTTACTCATATATACTTTAGATTGATTTAAAACTTCATT
TTTAATTTAAAAGGATCTAGGTGAAGATCCTTTTTGATAATCTCATGACCAAAATCCCTTAACGTGAGTT
TTCGTTCCACTGAGCGTCAGACCCCGTAGAAAAGATCAAAGGATCTTCTTGAGATCCTTTTTTTCTGCGC
GTAATCTGCTGCTTGCAAACAAAAAAACCACCGCTACCAGCGGTGGTTTGTTTGCCGGATCAAGAGCTAC
CAACTCTTTTTCCGAAGGTAACTGGCTTCAGCAGAGCGCAGATACCAAATACTGTCCTTCTAGTGTAGCC
GTAGTTAGGCCACCACTTCAAGAACTCTGTAGCACCGCCTACATACCTCGCTCTGCTAATCCTGTTACCA
GTGGCTGCTGCCAGTGGCGATAAGTCGTGTCTTACCGGGTTGGACTCAAGACGATAGTTACCGGATAAGG
CGCAGCGGTCGGGCTGAACGGGGGGTTCGTGCACACAGCCCAGCTTGGAGCGAACGACCTACACCGAACT
GAGATACCTACAGCGTGAGCTATGAGAAAGCGCCACGCTTCCCGAAGGGAGAAAGGCGGACAGGTATCCG
GTAAGCGGCAGGGTCGGAACAGGAGAGCGCACGAGGGAGCTTCCAGGGGGAAACGCCTGGTATCTTTATA
GTCCTGTCGGGTTTCGCCACCTCTGACTTGAGCGTCGATTTTTGTGATGCTCGTCAGGGGGGCGGAGCCT
ATGGAAAAACGCCAGCAACGCGGCCTTTTTACGGTTCCTGGCCTTTTGCTGGCCTTTTGCTCACATGTTC
TTTCCTGCGTTATCCCCTGATTCTGTGGAT
Features (pLannotate 1.2.2; 20 found; start..end, strand, type, name):
      1..88      +  rep_origin     RSF ori (fragment): Plasmids containing the RSF 1030 origin of replication can be propagated in E. coli cells that contain additional plasmids with compatible origins.
     93..232     -  misc_feature   bom: basis of mobility region from pBR322
    334..525     -  CDS            rop: Rop protein, which maintains plasmids at low copy number; rop
    542..922     +  CDS            YPB1_ECOLX: Protein predicted: Swiss-Prot protein existence level 4. From Escherichia coli.
    994..1285    -  CDS            TcR (fragment): tetracycline efflux protein; tet; confers resistance to tetracycline
   1300..1321    -  protein_bind   CAP binding site: CAP binding activates transcription in the presence of cAMP. E. coli catabolite activator protein
   1334..2416    -  CDS            lacI: lac repressor; lacI; The lac repressor binds to the lac operator to inhibit transcription in E. coli. This inhibition can be relieved by adding lactose or isopropyl-β-D-thiogalactopyranoside (IPTG).
   2417..2494    -  promoter       lacI promoter: lacI
   2502..2781    -  CDS            TcR (fragment): tetracycline efflux protein; tet; confers resistance to tetracycline
   2803..2821    +  promoter       T7 promoter: promoter for bacteriophage T7 RNA polymerase
   2822..2846    +  protein_bind   lac operator: The lac repressor binds to the lac operator to inhibit transcription in E. coli. This inhibition can be relieved by adding lactose or isopropyl-β-D-thiogalactopyranoside (IPTG). lac repressor encoded by lacI
   2903..5035    +  CDS            yebT (fragment): YEBT_ECOLI - Experimental evidence at protein level: Swiss-Prot protein existence level 1. Component of a transport pathway that contributes to membrane integrity (PubMed:27795327). May directly span the intermembrane space, facilitating the transport of substrates across the periplasm (Probable). From Escherichia coli (strain K12).
   5085..5134    +  CDS            SET1 (fragment): solubility-enhancement tag derived from T7 phage gene 10B
   5142..5189    +  terminator     T7 terminator: transcription terminator for bacteriophage T7 RNA polymerase
   5226..5654    +  rep_origin     f1 ori (sequence partly withheld): f1 bacteriophage origin of replication; arrow indicates direction of (+) strand synthesis
   5756..5789    +  protein_bind   loxP: Cre-mediated recombination occurs in the 8-bp core sequence (GCATACAT). Cre recombinase
   5819..5837    +  misc_feature   MCS (fragment): pBluescript multiple cloning site
   5868..5972    +  promoter       AmpR promoter: bla
   5973..6833    +  CDS            AmpR: β-lactamase; bla; confers resistance to ampicillin, carbenicillin, and related antibiotics
   7004..7592    +  rep_origin     ori: high-copy-number ColE1/pMB1/pBR322/pUC origin of replication
