[The description below was written by a language model from this plasmid's Addgene catalogue record and pLannotate feature annotations shown in this document.]
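Description:
pBEL2308 is a bacterial expression plasmid built on the Novagen pET21a backbone for producing a soluble, truncated variant of the E. coli MCE protein LetB (also known as YebT). It is propagated in E. coli under ampicillin selection through the bla (β-lactamase) gene and its promoter, and replicates from a ColE1/pMB1-type origin. The backbone also carries the bom mobility region and rop, which normally moderates copy number, although the catalogue entry lists the plasmid as high copy. An f1 origin is present for single-stranded DNA production. The automated annotation also reports short partial matches (an RSF ori fragment, tetracycline-resistance fragments, a SET1/T7 gene 10 fragment near the terminator, a loxP site and a small multiple-cloning-site fragment). These appear to be backbone remnants or similarity hits rather than functional parts of the design.

The insert, introduced by Gibson cloning, encodes LetB residues 43–877 with residues 392–515 deleted and a C-terminal 6xHis tag. Starting at residue 43 removes the N-terminal transmembrane region, and the internal deletion removes the fourth MCE ring ("ΔRing 4") of the stacked-ring assembly that is thought to span the periplasm and contribute to membrane integrity. The annotated yebT coding region lies between a T7 promoter with an adjacent lac operator and the T7 terminator. The plasmid-borne lacI gene supplies repressor, so expression stays off until IPTG induction in a host that provides T7 RNA polymerase. The His tag itself is not separately annotated in the feature table but is stated in the catalogue entry. The construct is intended for overexpression and affinity purification of this ring-deletion mutant, supporting structural and functional studies of how individual rings contribute to LetB.
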