Addgene plasmid #181818: pBEL2308
Purpose: Expression plasmid for LetB ΔRing 4 (without TM region)
Depositing lab: Gira Bhabha & Damian Ekiert. Depositing organization: NYU Grossman School of Medicine. Publication: Role of Ring6 in the Function of the E. coli MCE Protein LetB. Vieni C, Coudray N, Isom GL, Bhabha G, Ekiert DC. J Mol Biol. 2022 Jan 22;434(7):167463. doi: 10.1016/j.jmb.2022.167463. PubMed 35077766.
Backbone
  Vector backbone: pET21a
  Backbone manufacturer: Novagen
  Backbone size w/o insert (bp): 5523
  Vector type: Bacterial Expression
Growth in bacteria
  Bacterial resistance: Ampicillin, 100 μg/mL
  Growth temperature: 37°C
  Growth strain: DH5alpha
  Copy number: High Copy
Gene/Insert
  Gene/Insert name: LetB (a.k.a. b1834, yebT, ECK1833)
  Species: E. coli
  Mutation: LetB(43-877; delta392-515)-6xHis
  Promoter: T7
  Cloning method: Gibson Cloning
  Sequencing primers: 5′ T7; 3′ T7 Terminal
Terms and licenses: Academic/Nonprofit Terms; Industry Terms: Not Available to Industry
How to cite: pBEL2308 was a gift from Gira Bhabha & Damian Ekiert (Addgene plasmid # 181818 ; http://n2t.net/addgene:181818 ; RRID:Addgene_181818)
